>Addgene plasmid #153335 | Lenti-mCherry-WT-KRAS-IRES-Blast | depositor full sequence | sequence record 297901 | Lenti-mCherry-WT-KRAS-IRES-Blast sequence 10829 bps
GTCGACGGATCGGGAGATCTCCCGATCCCCTATGGTGCACTCTCAGTACAATCTGCTCTGATGCCGCATA
GTTAAGCCAGTATCTGCTCCCTGCTTGTGTGTTGGAGGTCGCTGAGTAGTGCGCGAGCAAAATTTAAGCT
ACAACAAGGCAAGGCTTGACCGACAATTGCATGAAGAATCTGCTTAGGGTTAGGCGTTTTGCGCTGCTTC
GCGATGTACGGGCCAGATATACGCGTTGACATTGATTATTGACTAGTTATTAATAGTAATCAATTACGGG
GTCATTAGTTCATAGCCCATATATGGAGTTCCGCGTTACATAACTTACGGTAAATGGCCCGCCTGGCTGA
CCGCCCAACGACCCCCGCCCATTGACGTCAATAATGACGTATGTTCCCATAGTAACGCCAATAGGGACTT
TCCATTGACGTCAATGGGTGGAGTATTTACGGTAAACTGCCCACTTGGCAGTACATCAAGTGTATCATAT
GCCAAGTACGCCCCCTATTGACGTCAATGACGGTAAATGGCCCGCCTGGCATTATGCCCAGTACATGACC
TTATGGGACTTTCCTACTTGGCAGTACATCTACGTATTAGTCATCGCTATTACCATGGTGATGCGGTTTT
GGCAGTACATCAATGGGCGTGGATAGCGGTTTGACTCACGGGGATTTCCAAGTCTCCACCCCATTGACGT
CAATGGGAGTTTGTTTTGGCACCAAAATCAACGGGACTTTCCAAAATGTCGTAACAACTCCGCCCCATTG
ACGCAAATGGGCGGTAGGCGTGTACGGTGGGAGGTCTATATAAGCAGCGCGTTTTGCCTGTACTGGGTCT
CTCTGGTTAGACCAGATCTGAGCCTGGGAGCTCTCTGGCTAACTAGGGAACCCACTGCTTAAGCCTCAAT
AAAGCTTGCCTTGAGTGCTTCAAGTAGTGTGTGCCCGTCTGTTGTGTGACTCTGGTAACTAGAGATCCCT
CAGACCCTTTTAGTCAGTGTGGAAAATCTCTAGCAGTGGCGCCCGAACAGGGACTTGAAAGCGAAAGGGA
AACCAGAGGAGCTCTCTCGACGCAGGACTCGGCTTGCTGAAGCGCGCACGGCAAGAGGCGAGGGGCGGCG
ACTGGTGAGTACGCCAAAAATTTTGACTAGCGGAGGCTAGAAGGAGAGAGATGGGTGCGAGAGCGTCAGT
ATTAAGCGGGGGAGAATTAGATCGCGATGGGAAAAAATTCGGTTAAGGCCAGGGGGAAAGAAAAAATATA
AATTAAAACATATAGTATGGGCAAGCAGGGAGCTAGAACGATTCGCAGTTAATCCTGGCCTGTTAGAAAC
ATCAGAAGGCTGTAGACAAATACTGGGACAGCTACAACCATCCCTTCAGACAGGATCAGAAGAACTTAGA
TCATTATATAATACAGTAGCAACCCTCTATTGTGTGCATCAAAGGATAGAGATAAAAGACACCAAGGAAG
CTTTAGACAAGATAGAGGAAGAGCAAAACAAAAGTAAGACCACCGCACAGCAAGCGGCCGCTGATCTTCA
GACCTGGAGGAGGAGATATGAGGGACAATTGGAGAAGTGAATTATATAAATATAAAGTAGTAAAAATTGA
ACCATTAGGAGTAGCACCCACCAAGGCAAAGAGAAGAGTGGTGCAGAGAGAAAAAAGAGCAGTGGGAATA
GGAGCTTTGTTCCTTGGGTTCTTGGGAGCAGCAGGAAGCACTATGGGCGCAGCGTCAATGACGCTGACGG
TACAGGCCAGACAATTATTGTCTGGTATAGTGCAGCAGCAGAACAATTTGCTGAGGGCTATTGAGGCGCA
ACAGCATCTGTTGCAACTCACAGTCTGGGGCATCAAGCAGCTCCAGGCAAGAATCCTGGCTGTGGAAAGA
TACCTAAAGGATCAACAGCTCCTGGGGATTTGGGGTTGCTCTGGAAAACTCATTTGCACCACTGCTGTGC
CTTGGAATGCTAGTTGGAGTAATAAATCTCTGGAACAGATTTGGAATCACACGACCTGGATGGAGTGGGA
CAGAGAAATTAACAATTACACAAGCTTAATACACTCCTTAATTGAAGAATCGCAAAACCAGCAAGAAAAG
AATGAACAAGAATTATTGGAATTAGATAAATGGGCAAGTTTGTGGAATTGGTTTAACATAACAAATTGGC
TGTGGTATATAAAATTATTCATAATGATAGTAGGAGGCTTGGTAGGTTTAAGAATAGTTTTTGCTGTACT
TTCTATAGTGAATAGAGTTAGGCAGGGATATTCACCATTATCGTTTCAGACCCACCTCCCAACCCCGAGG
GGACCCGACAGGCCCGAAGGAATAGAAGAAGAAGGTGGAGAGAGAGACAGAGACAGATCCATTCGATTAG
TGAACGGATCGGCACTGCGTGCGCCAATTCTGCAGACAAATGGCAGTATTCATCCACAATTTTAAAAGAA
AAGGGGGGATTGGGGGGTACAGTGCAGGGGAAAGAATAGTAGACATAATAGCAACAGACATACAAACTAA
AGAATTACAAAAACAAATTACAAAAATTCAAAATTTTCGGGTTTATTACAGGGACAGCAGAGATCCAGTT
TGGTTAATTAGCTAGCTAGGTCTTGAAAGGAGTGGGAATTGGCTCCGGTGCCCGTCAGTGGGCAGAGCGC
ACATCGCCCACAGTCCCCGAGAAGTTGGGGGGAGGGGTCGGCAATTGATCCGGTGCCTAGAGAAGGTGGC
GCGGGGTAAACTGGGAAAGTGATGTCGTGTACTGGCTCCGCCTTTTTCCCGAGGGTGGGGGAGAACCGTA
TATAAGTGCAGTAGTCGCCGTGAACGTTCTTTTTCGCAACGGGTTTGCCGCCAGAACACAGGAGGCCACC
ATGGTGAGCAAGGGCGAGGAGGATAACATGGCCATCATCAAGGAGTTCATGCGCTTCAAGGTGCACATGG
AGGGCTCCGTGAACGGCCACGAGTTCGAGATCGAGGGCGAGGGCGAGGGCCGCCCCTACGAGGGCACCCA
GACCGCCAAGCTGAAGGTGACCAAGGGTGGCCCCCTGCCCTTCGCCTGGGACATCCTGTCCCCTCAGTTC
ATGTACGGCTCCAAGGCCTACGTGAAGCACCCCGCCGACATCCCCGACTACTTGAAGCTGTCCTTCCCCG
AGGGCTTCAAGTGGGAGCGCGTGATGAACTTCGAGGACGGCGGCGTGGTGACCGTGACCCAGGACTCCTC
CCTGCAGGACGGCGAGTTCATCTACAAGGTGAAGCTGCGCGGCACCAACTTCCCCTCCGACGGCCCCGTA
ATGCAGAAGAAGACCATGGGCTGGGAGGCCTCCTCCGAGCGGATGTACCCCGAGGACGGCGCCCTGAAGG
GCGAGATCAAGCAGAGGCTGAAGCTGAAGGACGGCGGCCACTACGACGCTGAGGTCAAGACCACCTACAA
GGCCAAGAAGCCCGTGCAGCTGCCCGGCGCCTACAACGTCAACATCAAGTTGGACATCACCTCCCACAAC
GAGGACTACACCATCGTGGAACAGTACGAACGCGCCGAGGGCCGCCACTCCACCGGCGGCATGGACGAGC
TGTACAAGTCCGGACTCAGA
[567 nt withheld, positions 3591-4157]
TAACGATCCAGTGTGCTGGAATTAATTCGCTGTCTGCGAGGGCCAGCTGTTGGGGTGAGTACTCCCTCTC
AAAAGCGGGCATGACTTCTGCGCTAAGATTGTCAGTTTCCAAAAACGAGGAGGATTTGATATTCACCTGG
CCCGCGGTGATGCCTTTGAGGGTGGCCGCGTCCATCTGGTCAGAAAAGACAATCTTTTTGTTGTCAAGCT
TGAGGTGTGGCAGGCTTGAGATCTGGCCATACACTTGAGTGACAATGACATCCACTTTGCCTTTCTCTCC
ACAGGTGTCCACTCCCAGGTCCAACTGCAGGTCGAGCATGCATCTAGGGCGGCCAATTCCGCCCCTCTCC
CCCCCCCCCCTAACGTTACTGGCCGAAGCCGCTTGGAATAAGGCCGGTGTGCGTTTGTCTATATGTTATT
TTCCACCATATTGCCGTCTTTTGGCAATGTGAGGGCCCGGAAACCTGGCCCTGTCTTCTTGACGAGCATT
CCTAGGGGTCTTTCCCCTCTCGCCAAAGGAATGCAAGGTCTGTTGAATGTCGTGAAGGAAGCAGTTCCTC
TGGAAGCTTCTTGAAGACAAACAACGTCTGTAGCGACCCTTTGCAGGCAGCGGAACCCCCCACCTGGCGA
CAGGTGCCTCTGCGGCCAAAAGCCACGTGTATAAGATACACCTGCAAAGGCGGCACAACCCCAGTGCCAC
GTTGTGAGTTGGATAGTTGTGGAAAGAGTCAAATGGCTCTCCTCAAGCGTATTCAACAAGGGGCTGAAGG
ATGCCCAGAAGGTACCCCATTGTATGGGATCTGATCTGGGGCCTCGGTGCACATGCTTTACATGTGTTTA
GTCGAGGTTAAAAAAACGTCTAGGCCCCCCGAACCACGGGGACGTGGTTTTCCTTTGAAAAACACGATGA
TAAGCTTGCCACAACCCACAAGGAGACGACCTTCCATGGCCAAGCCTTTGTCTCAAGAAGAATCCACCCT
CATTGAAAGAGCAACGGCTACAATCAACAGCATCCCCATCTCTGAAGACTACAGCGTCGCCAGCGCAGCT
CTCTCTAGCGACGGCCGCATCTTCACTGGTGTCAATGTATATCATTTTACTGGGGGACCTTGTGCAGAAC
TCGTGGTGCTGGGCACTGCTGCTGCTGCGGCAGCTGGCAACCTGACTTGTATCGTCGCGATCGGAAATGA
GAACAGGGGCATCTTGAGCCCCTGCGGACGGTGCCGACAGGTGCTTCTCGATCTGCATCCTGGGATCAAA
GCCATAGTGAAGGACAGTGATGGACAGCCGACGGCAGTTGGGATTCGTGAATTGCTGCCCTCTGGTTATG
TGTGGGAGGGCTAACGATATCAAGCTTATCGGTAATCAACCTCTGGATTACAAAATTTGTGAAAGATTGA
CTGGTATTCTTAACTATGTTGCTCCTTTTACGCTATGTGGATACGCTGCTTTAATGCCTTTGTATCATGC
TATTGCTTCCCGTATGGCTTTCATTTTCTCCTCCTTGTATAAATCCTGGTTGCTGTCTCTTTATGAGGAG
TTGTGGCCCGTTGTCAGGCAACGTGGCGTGGTGTGCACTGTGTTTGCTGACGCAACCCCCACTGGTTGGG
GCATTGCCACCACCTGTCAGCTCCTTTCCGGGACTTTCGCTTTCCCCCTCCCTATTGCCACGGCGGAACT
CATCGCCGCCTGCCTTGCCCGCTGCTGGACAGGGGCTCGGCTGTTGGGCACTGACAATTCCGTGGTGTTG
TCGGGGAAATCATCGTCCTTTCCTTGGCTGCTCGCCTGTGTTGCCACCTGGATTCTGCGCGGGACGTCCT
TCTGCTACGTCCCTTCGGCCCTCAATCCAGCGGACCTTCCTTCCCGCGGCCTGCTGCCGGCTCTGCGGCC
TCTTCCGCGTCTTCGCCTTCGCCCTCAGACGAGTCGGATCTCCCTTTGGGCCGCCTCCCCGCATCGATAC
CGTCGACCTCGAGACCTAGAAAAACATGGAGCAATCACAAGTAGCAATACAGCAGCTACCAATGCTGATT
GTGCCTGGCTAGAAGCACAAGAGGAGGAGGAGGTGGGTTTTCCAGTCACACCTCAGGTACCTTTAAGACC
AATGACTTACAAGGCAGCTGTAGATCTTAGCCACTTTTTAAAAGAAAAGGGGGGACTGGAAGGGCTAATT
CACTCCCAACGAAGACAAGATATCCTTGATCTGTGGATCTACCACACACAAGGCTACTTCCCTGATTGGC
AGAACTACACACCAGGGCCAGGGATCAGATATCCACTGACCTTTGGATGGTGCTACAAGCTAGTACCAGT
TGAGCAAGAGAAGGTAGAAGAAGCCAATGAAGGAGAGAACACCCGCTTGTTACACCCTGTGAGCCTGCAT
GGGATGGATGACCCGGAGAGAGAAGTATTAGAGTGGAGGTTTGACAGCCGCCTAGCATTTCATCACATGG
CCCGAGAGCTGCATCCGGACTGTACTGGGTCTCTCTGGTTAGACCAGATCTGAGCCTGGGAGCTCTCTGG
CTAACTAGGGAACCCACTGCTTAAGCCTCAATAAAGCTTGCCTTGAGTGCTTCAAGTAGTGTGTGCCCGT
CTGTTGTGTGACTCTGGTAACTAGAGATCCCTCAGACCCTTTTAGTCAGTGTGGAAAATCTCTAGCAGGG
CCCGTTTAAACCCGCTGATCAGCCTCGACTGTGCCTTCTAGTTGCCAGCCATCTGTTGTTTGCCCCTCCC
CCGTGCCTTCCTTGACCCTGGAAGGTGCCACTCCCACTGTCCTTTCCTAATAAAATGAGGAAATTGCATC
GCATTGTCTGAGTAGGTGTCATTCTATTCTGGGGGGTGGGGTGGGGCAGGACAGCAAGGGGGAGGATTGG
GAAGACAATAGCAGGCATGCTGGGGATGCGGTGGGCTCTATGGCTTCTGAGGCGGAAAGAACCAGCTGGG
GCTCTAGGGGGTATCCCC
[124 nt withheld, positions 7116-7239]
C
[91 nt withheld, positions 7241-7331]
A
[49 nt withheld, positions 7333-7381]
CCTTTGACGTTGGAGTCCACGTTCTTT
[37 nt withheld, positions 7409-7445]
ACCCTATCTCGGTCTATTCTTTTGATTTATAAGGGATTTTGCCGATTTCGGCCTATTGGTTAAAAAATGA
GCTGATTTAACAAAAATTTAACGCGAATTAATTCTGTGGAATGTGTGTCAGTTAGGGTGTGGAAAGTCCC
CAGGCTCCCCAGCAGGCAGAAGTATGCAAAGCATGCATCTCAATTAGTCAGCAACCAGGTGTGGAAAGTC
CCCAGGCTCCCCAGCAGGCAGAAGTATGCAAAGCATGCATCTCAATTAGTCAGCAACCATAGTCCCGCCC
CTAACTCCGCCCATCCCGCCCCTAACTCCGCCCAGTTCCGCCCATTCTCCGCCCCATGGCTGACTAATTT
TTTTTATTTATGCAGAGGCCGAGGCCGCCTCTGCCTCTGAGCTATTCCAGAAGTAGTGAGGAGGCTTTTT
TGGAGGCCTAGGCTTTTGCAAAAAGCTCCCGGGAGCTTGTATATCCATTTTCGGATCTGATCAGCACGTG
TTGACAATTAATCATCGGCATAGTATATCGGCATAGTATAATACGACAAGGTGAGGAACTAAACCATGGC
CAAGTTGACCAGTGCCGTTCCGGTGCTCACCGCGCGCGACGTCGCCGGAGCGGTCGAGTTCTGGACCGAC
CGGCTCGGGTTCTCCCGGGACTTCGTGGAGGACGACTTCGCCGGTGTGGTCCGGGACGACGTGACCCTGT
TCATCAGCGCGGTCCAGGACCAGGTGGTGCCGGACAACACCCTGGCCTGGGTGTGGGTGCGCGGCCTGGA
CGAGCTGTACGCCGAGTGGTCGGAGGTCGTGTCCACGAACTTCCGGGACGCCTCCGGGCCGGCCATGACC
GAGATCGGCGAGCAGCCGTGGGGGCGGGAGTTCGCCCTGCGCGACCCGGCCGGCAACTGCGTGCACTTCG
TGGCCGAGGAGCAGGACTGACACGTGCTACGAGATTTCGATTCCACCGCCGCCTTCTATGAAAGGTTGGG
CTTCGGAATCGTTTTCCGGGACGCCGGCTGGATGATCCTCCAGCGCGGGGATCTCATGCTGGAGTTCTTC
GCCCACCCCAACTTGTTTATTGCAGCTTATAATGGTTACAAATAAAGCAATAGCATCACAAATTTCACAA
ATAAAGCATTTTTTTCACTGCATTCTAGTTGTGGTTTGTCCAAACTCATCAATGTATCTTATCATGTCTG
TATACCGTCGACCTCTAGCTAGAGCTTGGCGTAATCATGGTCATAGCTGTTTCCTGTGTGAAATTGTTAT
CCGCTCACAATTCCACACAACATACGAGCCGGAAGCATAAAGTGTAAAGCCTGGGGTGCCTAATGAGTGA
GCTAACTCACATTAATTGCGTTGCGCTCACTGCCCGCTTTCCAGTCGGGAAACCTGTCGTGCCAGCTGCA
TTAATGAATCGGCCAACGCGCGGGGAGAGGCGGTTTGCGTATTGGGCGCTCTTCCGCTTCCTCGCTCACT
GACTCGCTGCGCTCGGTCGTTCGGCTGCGGCGAGCGGTATCAGCTCACTCAAAGGCGGTAATACGGTTAT
CCACAGAATCAGGGGATAACGCAGGAAAGAACATGTGAGCAAAAGGCCAGCAAAAGGCCAGGAACCGTAA
AAAGGCCGCGTTGCTGGCGTTTTTCCATAGGCTCCGCCCCCCTGACGAGCATCACAAAAATCGACGCTCA
AGTCAGAGGTGGCGAAACCCGACAGGACTATAAAGATACCAGGCGTTTCCCCCTGGAAGCTCCCTCGTGC
GCTCTCCTGTTCCGACCCTGCCGCTTACCGGATACCTGTCCGCCTTTCTCCCTTCGGGAAGCGTGGCGCT
TTCTCATAGCTCACGCTGTAGGTATCTCAGTTCGGTGTAGGTCGTTCGCTCCAAGCTGGGCTGTGTGCAC
GAACCCCCCGTTCAGCCCGACCGCTGCGCCTTATCCGGTAACTATCGTCTTGAGTCCAACCCGGTAAGAC
ACGACTTATCGCCACTGGCAGCAGCCACTGGTAACAGGATTAGCAGAGCGAGGTATGTAGGCGGTGCTAC
AGAGTTCTTGAAGTGGTGGCCTAACTACGGCTACACTAGAAGAACAGTATTTGGTATCTGCGCTCTGCTG
AAGCCAGTTACCTTCGGAAAAAGAGTTGGTAGCTCTTGATCCGGCAAACAAACCACCGCTGGTAGCGGTG
GTTTTTTTGTTTGCAAGCAGCAGATTACGCGCAGAAAAAAAGGATCTCAAGAAGATCCTTTGATCTTTTC
TACGGGGTCTGACGCTCAGTGGAACGAAAACTCACGTTAAGGGATTTTGGTCATGAGATTATCAAAAAGG
ATCTTCACCTAGATCCTTTTAAATTAAAAATGAAGTTTTAAATCAATCTAAAGTATATATGAGTAAACTT
GGTCTGACAGTTACCAATGCTTAATCAGTGAGGCACCTATCTCAGCGATCTGTCTATTTCGTTCATCCAT
AGTTGCCTGACTCCCCGTCGTGTAGATAACTACGATACGGGAGGGCTTACCATCTGGCCCCAGTGCTGCA
ATGATACCGCGAGACCCACGCTCACCGGCTCCAGATTTATCAGCAATAAACCAGCCAGCCGGAAGGGCCG
AGCGCAGAAGTGGTCCTGCAACTTTATCCGCCTCCATCCAGTCTATTAATTGTTGCCGGGAAGCTAGAGT
AAGTAGTTCGCCAGTTAATAGTTTGCGCAACGTTGTTGCCATTGCTACAGGCATCGTGGTGTCACGCTCG
TCGTTTGGTATGGCTTCATTCAGCTCCGGTTCCCAACGATCAAGGCGAGTTACATGATCCCCCATGTTGT
GCAAAAAAGCGGTTAGCTCCTTCGGTCCTCCGATCGTTGTCAGAAGTAAGTTGGCCGCAGTGTTATCACT
CATGGTTATGGCAGCACTGCATAATTCTCTTACTGTCATGCCATCCGTAAGATGCTTTTCTGTGACTGGT
GAGTACTCAACCAAGTCATTCTGAGAATAGTGTATGCGGCGACCGAGTTGCTCTTGCCCGGCGTCAATAC
GGGATAATACCGCGCCACATAGCAGAACTTTAAAAGTGCTCATCATTGGAAAACGTTCTTCGGGGCGAAA
ACTCTCAAGGATCTTACCGCTGTTGAGATCCAGTTCGATGTAACCCACTCGTGCACCCAACTGATCTTCA
GCATCTTTTACTTTCACCAGCGTTTCTGGGTGAGCAAAAACAGGAAGGCAAAATGCCGCAAAAAAGGGAA
TAAGGGCGACACGGAAATGTTGAATACTCATACTCTTCCTTTTTCAATATTATTGAAGCATTTATCAGGG
TTATTGTCTCATGAGCGGATACATATTTGAATGTATTTAGAAAAATAAACAAATAGGGGTTCCGCGCACA
TTTCCCCGAAAAGTGCCACCTGAC
Features (pLannotate 1.2.2; 34 found; start..end, strand, type, name):
     31..83      -  misc_feature   bom (fragment): basis of mobility region from pBR322
    238..617     +  enhancer       CMV enhancer: human cytomegalovirus immediate early enhancer
    618..817     +  promoter       CMV promoter: human cytomegalovirus (CMV) immediate early promoter
    835..1015    +  LTR            5' LTR (truncated): truncated 5' long terminal repeat (LTR) from HIV-1
   1062..1187    +  misc_feature   HIV-1 Ψ: packaging signal of human immunodeficiency virus type 1
   1171..1534    +  CDS            HIV-1 gag (fragment): gag protein from human immunodeficiency virus 1; gag
   1680..1913    +  misc_feature   RRE: The Rev response element (RRE) of HIV-1 allows for Rev-dependent mRNA export from the nucleus to the cytoplasm.
   2290..2390    +  CDS            Rev (fragment): human immunodeficiency virus 1 (HIV-1) Rev protein; rev; enhances nuclear export of unspliced and incompletely spliced viral mRNAs
   2440..2557    +  misc_feature   cPPT/CTS: central polypurine tract and central termination sequence of HIV-1
   2606..2624    +  CDS            small t antigen (fragment): SV40 (simian virus 40) small t antigen
   2650..2861    +  promoter       EF-1α core promoter: core promoter for human elongation factor EF-1α
   2871..3578    +  CDS            mCherry: mCherry is a basic (constitutively fluorescent) red fluorescent protein published in 2004, derived from Discosoma sp.. It is reported to be a very rapidly-maturing monomer with low acid sensitivity.
   3594..4160    +  CDS            K-Ras (sequence partly withheld): human small GTPase proto-oncoprotein
   4212..4441    +  intron         chimeric intron: chimera between introns from adenovirus and immunoglobulin heavy chain genes
   4608..5070    +  misc_feature   IRES: internal ribosome entry site (IRES) of the encephalomyocarditis virus (EMCV)
   5103..5501    +  CDS            BSD: blasticidin S deaminase; Aspergillus terreus BSD; confers resistance to blasticidin
   5521..6109    +  misc_feature   WPRE: woodchuck hepatitis virus posttranscriptional regulatory element
   6046..6627    +  CDS            nef (fragment): NEF_HV1H2 - Experimental evidence at protein level: Swiss-Prot protein existence level 1. Extracellular Nef protein targets CD4(+) T-lymphocytes for apoptosis by interacting with CXCR4 surface receptors. From Human immunodeficiency virus type 1 group M subtype B (isolate HXB2) (HIV-1).
   6634..6814    +  LTR            5' LTR (truncated): truncated 5' long terminal repeat (LTR) from HIV-1
   6846..7070    +  polyA_signal   bGH poly(A) signal: bovine growth hormone polyadenylation signal
   7074..7095    +  promoter       SV40 promoter (fragment): SV40 enhancer and early promoter
   7116..7544    +  rep_origin     f1 ori (sequence partly withheld): f1 bacteriophage origin of replication; arrow indicates direction of (+) strand synthesis
   7558..7887    +  promoter       SV40 promoter: SV40 enhancer and early promoter
   7935..7982    +  promoter       EM7 promoter: synthetic bacterial promoter&nbsp
   8001..8375    +  CDS            BleoR: antibiotic-binding protein; Sh ble from Streptoalloteichus hindustanus; confers resistance to bleomycin, phleomycin, and Zeocin™
   8385..8510    +  CDS            ble (fragment): BLE_KLEPN - Experimental evidence at protein level: Swiss-Prot protein existence level 1. Binding protein with a strong affinity to the bleomycin family of antibiotics. Binds to CL990; an antimitotic-antibiotic compound. From Klebsiella pneumoniae.
   8505..8626    +  polyA_signal   SV40 poly(A) signal: SV40 polyadenylation signal
   8697..8719    -  protein_bind   lac operator (fragment): The lac repressor binds to the lac operator to inhibit transcription in E. coli. This inhibition can be relieved by adding lactose or isopropyl-β-D-thiogalactopyranoside (IPTG). lac repressor encoded by lacI
   8723..8753    -  promoter       lac promoter: promoter for the E. coli lac operon
   8768..8789    -  protein_bind   CAP binding site: CAP binding activates transcription in the presence of cAMP. E. coli catabolite activator protein
   8802..8894    -  CDS            lacI (fragment): lac repressor; lacI; The lac repressor binds to the lac operator to inhibit transcription in E. coli. This inhibition can be relieved by adding lactose or isopropyl-β-D-thiogalactopyranoside (IPTG).
   9077..9665    -  rep_origin     ori: high-copy-number ColE1/pMB1/pBR322/pUC origin of replication
   9836..10696   -  CDS            AmpR: β-lactamase; bla; confers resistance to ampicillin, carbenicillin, and related antibiotics
  10697..10801   -  promoter       AmpR promoter: bla
