>Addgene plasmid #153335 | Lenti-mCherry-WT-KRAS-IRES-Blast | addgene full sequence | sequence record 306333 | Addgene NGS Result
GTCGACGGATCGGGAGATCTCCCGATCCCCTATGGTGCACTCTCAGTACAATCTGCTCTGATGCCGCATA
GTTAAGCCAGTATCTGCTCCCTGCTTGTGTGTTGGAGGTCGCTGAGTAGTGCGCGAGCAAAATTTAAGCT
ACAACAAGGCAAGGCTTGACCGACAATTGCATGAAGAATCTGCTTAGGGTTAGGCGTTTTGCGCTGCTTC
GCGATGTACGGGCCAGATATACGCGTTGACATTGATTATTGACTAGTTATTAATAGTAATCAATTACGGG
GTCATTAGTTCATAGCCCATATATGGAGTTCCGCGTTACATAACTTACGGTAAATGGCCCGCCTGGCTGA
CCGCCCAACGACCCCCGCCCATTGACGTCAATAATGACGTATGTTCCCATAGTAACGCCAATAGGGACTT
TCCATTGACGTCAATGGGTGGAGTATTTACGGTAAACTGCCCACTTGGCAGTACATCAAGTGTATCATAT
GCCAAGTACGCCCCCTATTGACGTCAATGACGGTAAATGGCCCGCCTGGCATTATGCCCAGTACATGACC
TTATGGGACTTTCCTACTTGGCAGTACATCTACGTATTAGTCATCGCTATTACCATGGTGATGCGGTTTT
GGCAGTACATCAATGGGCGTGGATAGCGGTTTGACTCACGGGGATTTCCAAGTCTCCACCCCATTGACGT
CAATGGGAGTTTGTTTTGGCACCAAAATCAACGGGACTTTCCAAAATGTCGTAACAACTCCGCCCCATTG
ACGCAAATGGGCGGTAGGCGTGTACGGTGGGAGGTCTATATAAGCAGCGCGTTTTGCCTGTACTGGGTCT
CTCTGGTTAGACCAGATCTGAGCCTGGGAGCTCTCTGGCTAACTAGGGAACCCACTGCTTAAGCCTCAAT
AAAGCTTGCCTTGAGTGCTTCAAGTAGTGTGTGCCCGTCTGTTGTGTGACTCTGGTAACTAGAGATCCCT
CAGACCCTTTTAGTCAGTGTGGAAAATCTCTAGCAGTGGCGCCCGAACAGGGACTTGAAAGCGAAAGGGA
AACCAGAGGAGCTCTCTCGACGCAGGACTCGGCTTGCTGAAGCGCGCACGGCAAGAGGCGAGGGGCGGCG
ACTGGTGAGTACGCCAAAAATTTTGACTAGCGGAGGCTAGAAGGAGAGAGATGGGTGCGAGAGCGTCAGT
ATTAAGCGGGGGAGAATTAGATCGCGATGGGAAAAAATTCGGTTAAGGCCAGGGGGAAAGAAAAAATATA
AATTAAAACATATAGTATGGGCAAGCAGGGAGCTAGAACGATTCGCAGTTAATCCTGGCCTGTTAGAAAC
ATCAGAAGGCTGTAGACAAATACTGGGACAGCTACAACCATCCCTTCAGACAGGATCAGAAGAACTTAGA
TCATTATATAATACAGTAGCAACCCTCTATTGTGTGCATCAAAGGATAGAGATAAAAGACACCAAGGAAG
CTTTAGACAAGATAGAGGAAGAGCAAAACAAAAGTAAGACCACCGCACAGCAAGCGGCCGCTGATCTTCA
GACCTGGAGGAGGAGATATGAGGGACAATTGGAGAAGTGAATTATATAAATATAAAGTAGTAAAAATTGA
ACCATTAGGAGTAGCACCCACCAAGGCAAAGAGAAGAGTGGTGCAGAGAGAAAAAAGAGCAGTGGGAATA
GGAGCTTTGTTCCTTGGGTTCTTGGGAGCAGCAGGAAGCACTATGGGCGCAGCGTCAATGACGCTGACGG
TACAGGCCAGACAATTATTGTCTGGTATAGTGCAGCAGCAGAACAATTTGCTGAGGGCTATTGAGGCGCA
ACAGCATCTGTTGCAACTCACAGTCTGGGGCATCAAGCAGCTCCAGGCAAGAATCCTGGCTGTGGAAAGA
TACCTAAAGGATCAACAGCTCCTGGGGATTTGGGGTTGCTCTGGAAAACTCATTTGCACCACTGCTGTGC
CTTGGAATGCTAGTTGGAGTAATAAATCTCTGGAACAGATTTGGAATCACACGACCTGGATGGAGTGGGA
CAGAGAAATTAACAATTACACAAGCTTAATACACTCCTTAATTGAAGATTCGCAAAACCAGCAAGAAAAG
AATGAACAAGAATTATTGGAATTAGATAAATGGGCAAGTTTGTGGAATTGGTTTAACATAACAAATTGGC
TGTGGTATATAAAATTATTCATAATGATAGTAGGAGGCTTGGTAGGTTTAAGAATAGTTTTTGCTGTACT
TTCTATAGTGAATAGAGTTAGGCAGGGATATTCACCATTATCGTTTCAGACCCACCTCCCAACCCCGAGG
GGACCCGACAGGCCCGAAGGAATAGAAGAAGAAGGTGGAGAGAGAGACAGAGACAGATCCATTCGATTAG
TGAACGGATCGGCACTGCGTGCGCCAATTCTGCAGACAAATGGCAGTATTCATCCACAATTTTAAAAGAA
AAGGGGGGATTGGGGGGTACAGTGCAGGGGAAAGAATAGTAGACATAATAGCAACAGACATACAAACTAA
AGAATTACAAAAACAAATTACAAAAATTCAAAATTTTCGGGTTTATTACAGGGACAGCAGAGATCCAGTT
TGGTTAATTAGCTAGCTAGGTCTTGAAAGGAGTGGGAATTGGCTCCGGTGCCCGTCAGTGGGCAGAGCGC
ACATCGCCCACAGTCCCCGAGAAGTTGGGGGGAGGGGTCGGCAATTGATCCGGTGCCTAGAGAAGGTGGC
GCGGGGTAAACTGGGAAAGTGATGTCGTGTACTGGCTCCGCCTTTTTCCCGAGGGTGGGGGAGAACCGTA
TATAAGTGCAGTAGTCGCCGTGAACGTTCTTTTTCGCAACGGGTTTGCCGCCAGAACACAGGAGGCCACC
ATGGTGAGCAAGGGCGAGGAGGATAACATGGCCATCATCAAGGAGTTCATGCGCTTCAAGGTGCACATGG
AGGGCTCCGTGAACGGCCACGAGTTCGAGATCGAGGGCGAGGGCGAGGGCCGCCCCTACGAGGGCACCCA
GACCGCCAAGCTGAAGGTGACCAAGGGTGGCCCCCTGCCCTTCGCCTGGGACATCCTGTCCCCTCAGTTC
ATGTACGGCTCCAAGGCCTACGTGAAGCACCCCGCCGACATCCCCGACTACTTGAAGCTGTCCTTCCCCG
AGGGCTTCAAGTGGGAGCGCGTGATGAACTTCGAGGACGGCGGCGTGGTGACCGTGACCCAGGACTCCTC
CCTGCAGGACGGCGAGTTCATCTACAAGGTGAAGCTGCGCGGCACCAACTTCCCCTCCGACGGCCCCGTA
ATGCAGAAGAAGACCATGGGCTGGGAGGCCTCCTCCGAGCGGATGTACCCCGAGGACGGCGCCCTGAAGG
GCGAGATCAAGCAGAGGCTGAAGCTGAAGGACGGCGGCCACTACGACGCTGAGGTCAAGACCACCTACAA
GGCCAAGAAGCCCGTGCAGCTGCCCGGCGCCTACAACGTCAACATCAAGTTGGACATCACCTCCCACAAC
GAGGACTACACCATCGTGGAACAGTACGAACGCGCCGAGGGCCGCCACTCCACCGGCGGCATGGACGAGC
TGTACAAGTCCGGACTCAGA
[567 nt withheld, positions 3591-4157]
TAACGATCCAGTGTGCTGGAATTAATTCGCTGTCTGCGAGGGCCAGCTGTTGGGGTGAGTACTCCCTCTC
AAAAGCGGGCATGACTTCTGCGCTAAGATTGTCAGTTTCCAAAAACGAGGAGGATTTGATATTCACCTGG
CCCGCGGTGATGCCTTTGAGGGTGGCCGCGTCCATCTGGTCAGAAAAGACAATCTTTTTGTTGTCAAGCT
TGAGGTGTGGCAGGCTTGAGATCTGGCCATACACTTGAGTGACAATGACATCCACTTTGCCTTTCTCTCC
ACAGGTGTCCACTCCCAGGTCCAACTGCAGGTCGAGCATGCATCTAGGGCGGCCAATTCCGCCCCTCTCC
CCCCCCCCCCTAACGTTACTGGCCGAAGCCGCTTGGAATAAGGCCGGTGTGCGTTTGTCTATATGTTATT
TTCCACCATATTGCCGTCTTTTGGCAATGTGAGGGCCCGGAAACCTGGCCCTGTCTTCTTGACGAGCATT
CCTAGGGGTCTTTCCCCTCTCGCCAAAGGAATGCAAGGTCTGTTGAATGTCGTGAAGGAAGCAGTTCCTC
TGGAAGCTTCTTGAAGACAAACAACGTCTGTAGCGACCCTTTGCAGGCAGCGGAACCCCCCACCTGGCGA
CAGGTGCCTCTGCGGCCAAAAGCCACGTGTATAAGATACACCTGCAAAGGCGGCACAACCCCAGTGCCAC
GTTGTGAGTTGGATAGTTGTGGAAAGAGTCAAATGGCTCTCCTCAAGCGTATTCAACAAGGGGCTGAAGG
ATGCCCAGAAGGTACCCCATTGTATGGGATCTGATCTGGGGCCTCGGTGCACATGCTTTACATGTGTTTA
GTCGAGGTTAAAAAAACGTCTAGGCCCCCCGAACCACGGGGACGTGGTTTTCCTTTGAAAAACACGATGA
TAAGCTTGCCACAACCCACAAGGAGACGACCTTCCATGGCCAAGCCTTTGTCTCAAGAAGAATCCACCCT
CATTGAAAGAGCAACGGCTACAATCAACAGCATCCCCATCTCTGAAGACTACAGCGTCGCCAGCGCAGCT
CTCTCTAGCGACGGCCGCATCTTCACTGGTGTCAATGTATATCATTTTACTGGGGGACCTTGTGCAGAAC
TCGTGGTGCTGGGCACTGCTGCTGCTGCGGCAGCTGGCAACCTGACTTGTATCGTCGCGATCGGAAATGA
GAACAGGGGCATCTTGAGCCCCTGCGGACGGTGCCGACAGGTGCTTCTCGATCTGCATCCTGGGATCAAA
GCCATAGTGAAGGACAGTGATGGACAGCCGACGGCAGTTGGGATTCGTGAATTGCTGCCCTCTGGTTATG
TGTGGGAGGGCTAACGATATCAAGCTTATCGGTAATCAACCTCTGGATTACAAAATTTGTGAAAGATTGA
CTGGTATTCTTAACTATGTTGCTCCTTTTACGCTATGTGGATACGCTGCTTTAATGCCTTTGTATCATGC
TATTGCTTCCCGTATGGCTTTCATTTTCTCCTCCTTGTATAAATCCTGGTTGCTGTCTCTTTATGAGGAG
TTGTGGCCCGTTGTCAGGCAACGTGGCGTGGTGTGCACTGTGTTTGCTGACGCAACCCCCACTGGTTGGG
GCATTGCCACCACCTGTCAGCTCCTTTCCGGGACTTTCGCTTTCCCCCTCCCTATTGCCACGGCGGAACT
CATCGCCGCCTGCCTTGCCCGCTGCTGGACAGGGGCTCGGCTGTTGGGCACTGACAATTCCGTGGTGTTG
TCGGGGAAATCATCGTCCTTTCCTTGGCTGCTCGCCTGTGTTGCCACCTGGATTCTGCGCGGGACGTCCT
TCTGCTACGTCCCTTCGGCCCTCAATCCAGCGGACCTTCCTTCCCGCGGCCTGCTGCCGGCTCTGCGGCC
TCTTCCGCGTCTTCGCCTTCGCCCTCAGACGAGTCGGATCTCCCTTTGGGCCGCCTCCCCGCATCGATAC
CGTCGACCTCGAGACCTAGAAAAACATGGAGCAATCACAAGTAGCAATACAGCAGCTACCAATGCTGATT
GTGCCTGGCTAGAAGCACAAGAGGAGGAGGAGGTGGGTTTTCCAGTCACACCTCAGGTACCTTTAAGACC
AATGACTTACAAGGCAGCTGTAGATCTTAGCCACTTTTTAAAAGAAAAGGGGGGACTGGAAGGGCTAATT
CACTCCCAACGAAGACAAGATATCCTTGATCTGTGGATCTACCACACACAAGGCTACTTCCCTGATTGGC
AGAACTACACACCAGGGCCAGGGATCAGATATCCACTGACCTTTGGATGGTGCTACAAGCTAGTACCAGT
TGAGCAAGAGAAGGTAGAAGAAGCCAATGAAGGAGAGAACACCCGCTTGTTACACCCTGTGAGCCTGCAT
GGGATGGATGACCCGGAGAGAGAAGTATTAGAGTGGAGGTTTGACAGCCGCCTAGCATTTCATCACATGG
CCCGAGAGCTGCATCCGGACTGTACTGGGTCTCTCTGGTTAGACCAGATCTGAGCCTGGGAGCTCTCTGG
CTAACTAGGGAACCCACTGCTTAAGCCTCAATAAAGCTTGCCTTGAGTGCTTCAAGTAGTGTGTGCCCGT
CTGTTGTGTGACTCTGGTAACTAGAGATCCCTCAGACCCTTTTAGTCAGTGTGGAAAATCTCTAGCAGGG
CCCGTTTAAACCCGCTGATCAGCCTCGACTGTGCCTTCTAGTTGCCAGCCATCTGTTGTTTGCCCCTCCC
CCGTGCCTTCCTTGACCCTGGAAGGTGCCACTCCCACTGTCCTTTCCTAATAAAATGAGGAAATTGCATC
GCATTGTCTGAGTAGGTGTCATTCTATTCTGGGGGGTGGGGTGGGGCAGGACAGCAAGGGGGAGGATTGG
GAAGACAATAGCAGGCATGCTGGGGATGCGGTGGGCTCTATGGCTTCTGAGGCGGAAAGAACCAGCTGGG
GCTCTAGGGGGTATCCCC
[124 nt withheld, positions 7116-7239]
C
[91 nt withheld, positions 7241-7331]
A
[49 nt withheld, positions 7333-7381]
CCTTTGACGTTGGAGTCCACGTTCTTT
[37 nt withheld, positions 7409-7445]
ACCCTATCTCGGTCTATTCTTTTGATTTATAAGGGATTTTGCCGATTTCGGCCTATTGGTTAAAAAATGA
GCTGATTTAACAAAAATTTAACGCGAATTAATTCTGTGGAATGTGTGTCAGTTAGGGTGTGGAAAGTCCC
CAGGCTCCCCAGCAGGCAGAAGTATGCAAAGCATGCATCTCAATTAGTCAGCAACCAGGTGTGGAAAGTC
CCCAGGCTCCCCAGCAGGCAGAAGTATGCAAAGCATGCATCTCAATTAGTCAGCAACCATAGTCCCGCCC
CTAACTCCGCCCATCCCGCCCCTAACTCCGCCCAGTTCCGCCCATTCTCCGCCCCATGGCTGACTAATTT
TTTTTATTTATGCAGAGGCCGAGGCCGCCTCTGCCTCTGAGCTATTCCAGAAGTAGTGAGGAGGCTTTTT
TGGAGGCCTAGGCTTTTGCAAAAAGCTCCCGGGAGCTTGTATATCCATTTTCGGATCTGATCAGCACGTG
TTGACAATTAATCATCGGCATAGTATATCGGCATAGTATAATACGACAAGGTGAGGAACTAAACCATGGC
CAAGTTGACCAGTGCCGTTCCGGTGCTCACCGCGCGCGACGTCGCCGGAGCGGTCGAGTTCTGGACCGAC
CGGCTCGGGTTCTCCCGGGACTTCGTGGAGGACGACTTCGCCGGTGTGGTCCGGGACGACGTGACCCTGT
TCATCAGCGCGGTCCAGGACCAGGTGGTGCCGGACAACACCCTGGCCTGGGTGTGGGTGCGCGGCCTGGA
CGAGCTGTACGCCGAGTGGTCGGAGGTCGTGTCCACGAACTTCCGGGACGCCTCCGGGCCGGCCATGACC
GAGATCGGCGAGCAGCCGTGGGGGCGGGAGTTCGCCCTGCGCGACCCGGCCGGCAACTGCGTGCACTTCG
TGGCCGAGGAGCAGGACTGACACGTGCTACGAGATTTCGATTCCACCGCCGCCTTCTATGAAAGGTTGGG
CTTCGGAATCGTTTTCCGGGACGCCGGCTGGATGATCCTCCAGCGCGGGGATCTCATGCTGGAGTTCTTC
GCCCACCCCAACTTGTTTATTGCAGCTTATAATGGTTACAAATAAAGCAATAGCATCACAAATTTCACAA
ATAAAGCATTTTTTTCACTGCATTCTAGTTGTGGTTTGTCCAAACTCATCAATGTATCTTATCATGTCTG
TATACCGTCGACCTCTAGCTAGAGCTTGGCGTAATCATGGTCATAGCTGTTTCCTGTGTGAAATTGTTAT
CCGCTCACAATTCCACACAACATACGAGCCGGAAGCATAAAGTGTAAAGCCTGGGGTGCCTAATGAGTGA
GCTAACTCACATTAATTGCGTTGCGCTCACTGCCCGCTTTCCAGTCGGGAAACCTGTCGTGCCAGCTGCA
TTAATGAATCGGCCAACGCGCGGGGAGAGGCGGTTTGCGTATTGGGCGCTCTTCCGCTTCCTCGCTCACT
GACTCGCTGCGCTCGGTCGTTCGGCTGCGGCGAGCGGTATCAGCTCACTCAAAGGCGGTAATACGGTTAT
CCACAGAATCAGGGGATAACGCAGGAAAGAACATGTGAGCAAAAGGCCAGCAAAAGGCCAGGAACCGTAA
AAAGGCCGCGTTGCTGGCGTTTTTCCATAGGCTCCGCCCCCCTGACGAGCATCACAAAAATCGACGCTCA
AGTCAGAGGTGGCGAAACCCGACAGGACTATAAAGATACCAGGCGTTTCCCCCTGGAAGCTCCCTCGTGC
GCTCTCCTGTTCCGACCCTGCCGCTTACCGGATACCTGTCCGCCTTTCTCCCTTCGGGAAGCGTGGCGCT
TTCTCATAGCTCACGCTGTAGGTATCTCAGTTCGGTGTAGGTCGTTCGCTCCAAGCTGGGCTGTGTGCAC
GAACCCCCCGTTCAGCCCGACCGCTGCGCCTTATCCGGTAACTATCGTCTTGAGTCCAACCCGGTAAGAC
ACGACTTATCGCCACTGGCAGCAGCCACTGGTAACAGGATTAGCAGAGCGAGGTATGTAGGCGGTGCTAC
AGAGTTCTTGAAGTGGTGGCCTAACTACGGCTACACTAGAAGAACAGTATTTGGTATCTGCGCTCTGCTG
AAGCCAGTTACCTTCGGAAAAAGAGTTGGTAGCTCTTGATCCGGCAAACAAACCACCGCTGGTAGCGGTG
GTTTTTTTGTTTGCAAGCAGCAGATTACGCGCAGAAAAAAAGGATCTCAAGAAGATCCTTTGATCTTTTC
TACGGGGTCTGACGCTCAGTGGAACGAAAACTCACGTTAAGGGATTTTGGTCATGAGATTATCAAAAAGG
ATCTTCACCTAGATCCTTTTAAATTAAAAATGAAGTTTTAAATCAATCTAAAGTATATATGAGTAAACTT
GGTCTGACAGTTACCAATGCTTAATCAGTGAGGCACCTATCTCAGCGATCTGTCTATTTCGTTCATCCAT
AGTTGCCTGACTCCCCGTCGTGTAGATAACTACGATACGGGAGGGCTTACCATCTGGCCCCAGTGCTGCA
ATGATACCGCGAGACCCACGCTCACCGGCTCCAGATTTATCAGCAATAAACCAGCCAGCCGGAAGGGCCG
AGCGCAGAAGTGGTCCTGCAACTTTATCCGCCTCCATCCAGTCTATTAATTGTTGCCGGGAAGCTAGAGT
AAGTAGTTCGCCAGTTAATAGTTTGCGCAACGTTGTTGCCATTGCTACAGGCATCGTGGTGTCACGCTCG
TCGTTTGGTATGGCTTCATTCAGCTCCGGTTCCCAACGATCAAGGCGAGTTACATGATCCCCCATGTTGT
GCAAAAAAGCGGTTAGCTCCTTCGGTCCTCCGATCGTTGTCAGAAGTAAGTTGGCCGCAGTGTTATCACT
CATGGTTATGGCAGCACTGCATAATTCTCTTACTGTCATGCCATCCGTAAGATGCTTTTCTGTGACTGGT
GAGTACTCAACCAAGTCATTCTGAGAATAGTGTATGCGGCGACCGAGTTGCTCTTGCCCGGCGTCAATAC
GGGATAATACCGCGCCACATAGCAGAACTTTAAAAGTGCTCATCATTGGAAAACGTTCTTCGGGGCGAAA
ACTCTCAAGGATCTTACCGCTGTTGAGATCCAGTTCGATGTAACCCACTCGTGCACCCAACTGATCTTCA
GCATCTTTTACTTTCACCAGCGTTTCTGGGTGAGCAAAAACAGGAAGGCAAAATGCCGCAAAAAAGGGAA
TAAGGGCGACACGGAAATGTTGAATACTCATACTCTTCCTTTTTCAATATTATTGAAGCATTTATCAGGG
TTATTGTCTCATGAGCGGATACATATTTGAATGTATTTAGAAAAATAAACAAATAGGGGTTCCGCGCACA
TTTCCCCGAAAAGTGCCACCTGAC
Features (pLannotate 1.2.2; 34 found; start..end, strand, type, name):
     31..83      -  misc_feature   bom (fragment): basis of mobility region from pBR322
    238..617     +  enhancer       CMV enhancer: human cytomegalovirus immediate early enhancer
    618..817     +  promoter       CMV promoter: human cytomegalovirus (CMV) immediate early promoter
    835..1015    +  LTR            5' LTR (truncated): truncated 5' long terminal repeat (LTR) from HIV-1
   1062..1187    +  misc_feature   HIV-1 Ψ: packaging signal of human immunodeficiency virus type 1
   1171..1534    +  CDS            HIV-1 gag (fragment): gag protein from human immunodeficiency virus 1; gag
   1680..1913    +  misc_feature   RRE: The Rev response element (RRE) of HIV-1 allows for Rev-dependent mRNA export from the nucleus to the cytoplasm.
   2290..2390    +  CDS            Rev (fragment): human immunodeficiency virus 1 (HIV-1) Rev protein; rev; enhances nuclear export of unspliced and incompletely spliced viral mRNAs
   2440..2557    +  misc_feature   cPPT/CTS: central polypurine tract and central termination sequence of HIV-1
   2606..2624    +  CDS            small t antigen (fragment): SV40 (simian virus 40) small t antigen
   2650..2861    +  promoter       EF-1α core promoter: core promoter for human elongation factor EF-1α
   2871..3578    +  CDS            mCherry: mCherry is a basic (constitutively fluorescent) red fluorescent protein published in 2004, derived from Discosoma sp.. It is reported to be a very rapidly-maturing monomer with low acid sensitivity.
   3594..4160    +  CDS            K-Ras (sequence partly withheld): human small GTPase proto-oncoprotein
   4212..4441    +  intron         chimeric intron: chimera between introns from adenovirus and immunoglobulin heavy chain genes
   4608..5070    +  misc_feature   IRES: internal ribosome entry site (IRES) of the encephalomyocarditis virus (EMCV)
   5103..5501    +  CDS            BSD: blasticidin S deaminase; Aspergillus terreus BSD; confers resistance to blasticidin
   5521..6109    +  misc_feature   WPRE: woodchuck hepatitis virus posttranscriptional regulatory element
   6046..6627    +  CDS            nef (fragment): NEF_HV1H2 - Experimental evidence at protein level: Swiss-Prot protein existence level 1. Extracellular Nef protein targets CD4(+) T-lymphocytes for apoptosis by interacting with CXCR4 surface receptors. From Human immunodeficiency virus type 1 group M subtype B (isolate HXB2) (HIV-1).
   6634..6814    +  LTR            5' LTR (truncated): truncated 5' long terminal repeat (LTR) from HIV-1
   6846..7070    +  polyA_signal   bGH poly(A) signal: bovine growth hormone polyadenylation signal
   7074..7095    +  promoter       SV40 promoter (fragment): SV40 enhancer and early promoter
   7116..7544    +  rep_origin     f1 ori (sequence partly withheld): f1 bacteriophage origin of replication; arrow indicates direction of (+) strand synthesis
   7558..7887    +  promoter       SV40 promoter: SV40 enhancer and early promoter
   7935..7982    +  promoter       EM7 promoter: synthetic bacterial promoter&nbsp
   8001..8375    +  CDS            BleoR: antibiotic-binding protein; Sh ble from Streptoalloteichus hindustanus; confers resistance to bleomycin, phleomycin, and Zeocin™
   8385..8510    +  CDS            ble (fragment): BLE_KLEPN - Experimental evidence at protein level: Swiss-Prot protein existence level 1. Binding protein with a strong affinity to the bleomycin family of antibiotics. Binds to CL990; an antimitotic-antibiotic compound. From Klebsiella pneumoniae.
   8505..8626    +  polyA_signal   SV40 poly(A) signal: SV40 polyadenylation signal
   8697..8719    -  protein_bind   lac operator (fragment): The lac repressor binds to the lac operator to inhibit transcription in E. coli. This inhibition can be relieved by adding lactose or isopropyl-β-D-thiogalactopyranoside (IPTG). lac repressor encoded by lacI
   8723..8753    -  promoter       lac promoter: promoter for the E. coli lac operon
   8768..8789    -  protein_bind   CAP binding site: CAP binding activates transcription in the presence of cAMP. E. coli catabolite activator protein
   8802..8894    -  CDS            lacI (fragment): lac repressor; lacI; The lac repressor binds to the lac operator to inhibit transcription in E. coli. This inhibition can be relieved by adding lactose or isopropyl-β-D-thiogalactopyranoside (IPTG).
   9077..9665    -  rep_origin     ori: high-copy-number ColE1/pMB1/pBR322/pUC origin of replication
   9836..10696   -  CDS            AmpR: β-lactamase; bla; confers resistance to ampicillin, carbenicillin, and related antibiotics
  10697..10801   -  promoter       AmpR promoter: bla
