[The description below was written by a language model from this plasmid's Addgene catalogue record and pLannotate feature annotations shown in this document.]
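Description:
Lenti-mCherry-WT-KRAS-IRES-Blast is a 10.8 kb HIV-1-based lentiviral transfer plasmid, built on the pLV-CMV-EF1a-IRES-Blast backbone, for stable integration and constitutive expression of an mCherry–wild-type human KRAS fusion in mammalian cells. In bacteria it is maintained through a high-copy ColE1/pUC-type origin and selected with ampicillin (AmpR under its own bla promoter). An f1 origin is also present. The backbone additionally carries an SV40/EM7-driven bleomycin/Zeocin resistance cassette with an SV40 poly(A) signal. This cassette lies outside the LTR-flanked region, so it would not be transferred with the packaged viral genome.

A CMV enhancer/promoter sits upstream of a truncated 5' LTR, an arrangement that normally drives Tat-independent transcription of the viral genomic RNA in packaging cells. It is followed by the Ψ packaging signal with a gag fragment, the RRE for Rev-dependent nuclear export, and the cPPT/CTS. The internal expression unit uses the EF-1α core promoter to transcribe mCherry placed upstream of the K-Ras coding sequence, which leaves the GTPase's C-terminus free. Downstream are a chimeric intron, an EMCV IRES and the blasticidin S deaminase gene, so the red fusion protein and blasticidin resistance are translated from one bicistronic transcript. A WPRE enhances transcript expression, and the cassette ends in a truncated 3' LTR followed by a bGH poly(A) signal.

The construct is suited to generating blasticidin-selected cell lines in which wild-type KRAS can be followed by red fluorescence. The associated study concerned cytosolic delivery of binding proteins by Salmonella, but the record does not state the specific role of this plasmid in that work.
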