Addgene plasmid #153335: Lenti-mCherry-WT-KRAS-IRES-Blast
Purpose: Lentiviral vector plasmid for integration and constitutive expression of mCherry fused to wild-type KRAS in mammalian cells
Depositing lab: Josef Penninger. Depositing organization: University of British Columbia. Publication: Salmonella-based platform for efficient delivery of functional binding proteins to the cytosol. Chabloz A, Schaefer JV, Kozieradzki I, Cronin SJF, Strebinger D, Macaluso F, Wald J, Rabbitts TH, Pluckthun A, Marlovits TC, Penninger JM. Commun Biol. 2020 Jul 3;3(1):342. doi: 10.1038/s42003-020-1072-4. PubMed 32620833.
Backbone
  Vector backbone: pLV-CMV-EF1a-IRES-Blast
  Vector type: Mammalian Expression, Lentiviral
  Selectable markers: Blasticidin
Growth in bacteria
  Bacterial resistance: Ampicillin, 100 μg/mL
  Growth temperature: 37°C
  Growth strain: NEB Stable
  Copy number: High Copy
Gene/Insert
  Gene/Insert name: mCherry-WT-KRAS
  Species: H. sapiens (human)
  GenBank ID: NM_033360
  Entrez Gene: KRAS (a.k.a. 'C-K-RAS, C-K-RAS, CFC2, K-RAS2A, K-RAS2B, K-RAS4A, K-RAS4B, K-Ras, K-Ras 2, KI-RAS, KRAS1, KRAS2, NS, NS3, OES, RALD, RASK2, c-Ki-ras, c-Ki-ras2)
Terms and licenses: Academic/Nonprofit Terms; Industry Terms: Not Available to Industry
How to cite: Lenti-mCherry-WT-KRAS-IRES-Blast was a gift from Josef Penninger (Addgene plasmid # 153335 ; http://n2t.net/addgene:153335 ; RRID:Addgene_153335)
